>Addgene plasmid #144086 | TFORF1188 | addgene full sequence | sequence record 471152 | Addgene NGS Result
TTAATGTAGTCTTATGCAATACTCTTGTAGTCTTGCAACATGGTAACGATGAGTTAGCAACATGCCTTAC
AAGGAGAGAAAAAGCACCGTGCATGCCGATTGGTGGAAGTAAGGTGGTACGATCGTGCCTTATTAGGAAG
GCAACAGACGGGTCTGACATGGATTGGACGAACCACTGAATTGCCGCATTGCAGAGATATTGTATTTAAG
TGCCTAGCTCGATACATAAACGGGTCTCTCTGGTTAGACCAGATCTGAGCCTGGGAGCTCTCTGGCTAAC
TAGGGAACCCACTGCTTAAGCCTCAATAAAGCTTGCCTTGAGTGCTTCAAGTAGTGTGTGCCCGTCTGTT
GTGTGACTCTGGTAACTAGAGATCCCTCAGACCCTTTTAGTCAGTGTGGAAAATCTCTAGCAGTGGCGCC
CGAACAGGGACTTGAAAGCGAAAGGGAAACCAGAGGAGCTCTCTCGACGCAGGACTCGGCTTGCTGAAGC
GCGCACGGCAAGAGGCGAGGGGCGGCGACTGGTGAGTACGCCAAAAATTTTGACTAGCGGAGGCTAGAAG
GAGAGAGATGGGTGCGAGAGCGTCAGTATTAAGCGGGGGAGAATTAGATCGCGATGGGAAAAAATTCGGT
TAAGGCCAGGGGGAAAGAAAAAATATAAATTAAAACATATAGTATGGGCAAGCAGGGAGCTAGAACGATT
CGCAGTTAATCCTGGCCTGTTAGAAACATCAGAAGGCTGTAGACAAATACTGGGACAGCTACAACCATCC
CTTCAGACAGGATCAGAAGAACTTAGATCATTATATAATACAGTAGCAACCCTCTATTGTGTGCATCAAA
GGATAGAGATAAAAGACACCAAGGAAGCTTTAGACAAGATAGAGGAAGAGCAAAACAAAAGTAAGACCAC
CGCACAGCAAGCGGCCGCTGATCTTCAGACCTGGAGGAGGAGATATGAGGGACAATTGGAGAAGTGAATT
ATATAAATATAAAGTAGTAAAAATTGAACCATTAGGAGTAGCACCCACCAAGGCAAAGAGAAGAGTGGTG
CAGAGAGAAAAAAGAGCAGTGGGAATAGGAGCTTTGTTCCTTGGGTTCTTGGGAGCAGCAGGAAGCACTA
TGGGCGCAGCGTCAATGACGCTGACGGTACAGGCCAGACAATTATTGTCTGGTATAGTGCAGCAGCAGAA
CAATTTGCTGAGGGCTATTGAGGCGCAACAGCATCTGTTGCAACTCACAGTCTGGGGCATCAAGCAGCTC
CAGGCAAGAATCCTGGCTGTGGAAAGATACCTAAAGGATCAACAGCTCCTGGGGATTTGGGGTTGCTCTG
GAAAACTCATTTGCACCACTGCTGTGCCTTGGAATGCTAGTTGGAGTAATAAATCTCTGGAACAGATTTG
GAATCACACGACCTGGATGGAGTGGGACAGAGAAATTAACAATTACACAAGCTTAATACACTCCTTAATT
GAAGAATCGCAAAACCAGCAAGAAAAGAATGAACAAGAATTATTGGAATTAGATAAATGGGCAAGTTTGT
GGAATTGGTTTAACATAACAAATTGGCTGTGGTATATAAAATTATTCATAATGATAGTAGGAGGCTTGGT
AGGTTTAAGAATAGTTTTTGCTGTACTTTCTATAGTGAATAGAGTTAGGCAGGGATATTCACCATTATCG
TTTCAGACCCACCTCCCAACCCCGAGGGGACCCATGCATTGCATCTCAATTAGTCAGCAACCAGGTGTGG
AAAGTCCCCAGGCTCCCCAGCAGGCAGAAGTATGCAAAGCATGCGTCTCAATTAGTCAGCAACCATAGTC
CCGCCCCTAACTCCGCCCATCCCGCCCCTAACTCCGCCCAGTTCCGCCCATTCTCCGCCCCATGGCTGAC
TAATTTTTTTTATTTATGCAGAGGCCGAGGCCGCCTCGGCCTCTGAGCTATTCCAGAAGTAGTGAGGAGG
CTTTTTTGGAGGCCTAGGCTTTTGCAAAAAGCTTTCTAGAGGTACCACCGGAGCTTACCATGACCGAGTA
CAAGCCCACGGTGCGCCTCGCCACCCGCGACGACGTCCCCAGGGCCGTACGCACCCTCGCCGCCGCGTTC
GCCGACTACCCCGCCACGCGCCACACCGTCGATCCGGACCGCCACATCGAGCGGGTCACCGAGCTGCAAG
AACTCTTCCTCACGCGCGTCGGGCTCGACATCGGCAAGGTGTGGGTCGCGGACGACGGCGCCGCCGTGGC
GGTCTGGACCACGCCGGAGAGCGTCGAAGCGGGGGCGGTGTTCGCCGAGATCGGCCCGCGCATGGCCGAG
TTGAGCGGTTCCCGGCTGGCCGCGCAGCAACAGATGGAAGGCCTCCTGGCGCCGCACCGGCCCAAGGAGC
CCGCGTGGTTCCTGGCCACCGTCGGCGTCTCGCCCGACCACCAGGGCAAGGGTCTGGGCAGCGCCGTCGT
GCTCCCCGGAGTGGAGGCGGCCGAGCGCGCCGGGGTGCCCGCCTTCCTGGAGACCTCCGCGCCCCGCAAC
CTCCCCTTCTACGAGCGGCTCGGCTTCACCGTCACCGCCGACGTCGAGGTGCCCGAAGGACCGCGCACCT
GGTGCATGACCCGCAAGCCCGGTGCCAGTTAACGAATTCTAGATCTTGAGACAAATGGCAGTATTCATCC
ACAATTTTAAAAGAAAAGGGGGGATTGGGGGGTACAGTGCAGGGGAAAGAATAGTAGACATAATAGCAAC
AGACATACAAACTAAAGAATTACAAAAACAAATTACAAAAATTCAAAATTTTCGGGTTTATTACAGGGAC
AGCAGAGATCCACTTTGGCGCCGGCTCGAGGCCTGCAGGTGCAAAGATGGATAAAGTTTTAAACAGAGAG
GAATCTTTGCAGCTAATGGACCTTCTAGGTCTTGAAAGGAGTGGGAATTGGCTCCGGTGCCCGTCAGTGG
GCAGAGCGCACATCGCCCACAGTCCCCGAGAAGTTGGGGGGAGGGGTCGGCAATTGAACCGGTGCCTAGA
GAAGGTGGCGCGGGGTAAACTGGGAAAGTGATGTCGTGTACTGGCTCCGCCTTTTTCCCGAGGGTGGGGG
AGAACCGTATATAAGTGCAGTAGTCGCCGTGAACGTTCTTTTTCGCAACGGGTTTGCCGCCAGAACACAG
GTAAGTGCCGTGTGTGGTTCCCGCGGGCCTGGCCTCTTTACGGGTTATGGCCCTTGCGTGCCTTGAATTA
CTTCCACCTGGCTGCAGTACGTGATTCTTGATCCCGAGCTTCGGGTTGGAAGTGGGTGGGAGAGTTCGAG
GCCTTGCGCTTAAGGAGCCCCTTCGCCTCGTGCTTGAGTTGAGGCCTGGCCTGGGCGCTGGGGCCGCCGC
GTGCGAATCTGGTGGCACCTTCGCGCCTGTCTCGCTGCTTTCGATAAGTCTCTAGCCATTTAAAATTTTT
GATGACCTGCTGCGACGCTTTTTTTCTGGCAAGATAGTCTTGTAAATGCGGGCCAAGATCTGCACACTGG
TATTTCGGTTTTTGGGGCCGCGGGCGGCGACGGGGCCCGTGCGTCCCAGCGCACATGTTCGGCGAGGCGG
GGCCTGCGAGCGCGGCCACCGAGAATCGGACGGGGGTAGTCTCAAGCTGGCCGGCCTGCTCTGGTGCCTG
GCCTCGCGCCGCCGTGTATCGCCCCGCCCTGGGCGGCAAGGCTGGCCCGGTCGGCACCAGTTGCGTGAGC
GGAAAGATGGCCGCTTCCCGGCCCTGCTGCAGGGAGCTCAAAATGGAGGACGCGGCGCTCGGGAGAGCGG
GCGGGTGAGTCACCCACACAAAGGAAAAGGGCCTTTCCGTCCTCAGCCGTCGCTTCATGTGACTCCACGG
AGTACCGGGCGCCGTCCAGGCACCTCGATTAGTTCTCGAGCTTTTGGAGTACGTCGTCTTTAGGTTGGGG
GGAGGGGTTTTATGCGATGGAGTTTCCCCACACTGAGTGGGTGGAGACTGAAGTTAGGCCAGCTTGGCAC
TTGATGTAATTCTCCTTGGAATTTGCCCTTTTTGAGTTTGGATCTTGGTTCATTCTCAAGCCTCAGACAG
TGGTTCAAAGTTTTTTTCTTCCATTTCAGGTGTCGTGAGGCTAGCACCGCCACCATGGCTGTTGGGCTTC
TTAAAGCCATGTACCAGGAGTTGGTGACCTTCAGAGATGTGGCTGTAGACTTCTCCCAAGAGGAATGGGA
TTGTCTGGATTCTTCTCAAAGACATCTGTACAGTAATGTGATGCTAGAGAACTACAGGATCTTGGTATCA
CTGGGACTTTGCTTTTCCAAACCAAGTGTGATATTATTGTTGGAACAAGGAAAAGCACCCTGGATGGTGA
AGAGAGAGCTGACAAAAGGCTTGTGCTCAGGCTGGGAGCCTATATGTGAGACTGAAGAATTAACCCCAAA
GCAGGATTTTTATGAAGAACATCAATCCCAGAAGATAATAGAAACACTTACAAGCTATAACCTTGAATAC
TCCAGTTTGAGAGAAGAGTGGAAATGTGAGGGCTATTTTGAAAGGCAACCAGGTAATCAGAAGGCGTGTT
TCAAGGAAGAGATAATCACTCATGAAGAACCCCTTTTTGATGAGAGAGAACAAGAATATAAATCTTGGGG
AAGTTTTCATCAGAACCCACTGCTTTGTACACAAAAGATAATCCCCAAAGAGGAGAAAGTACATAAACAT
GACACACAAAAGAGAAGCTTTAAAAAAAATTTAATGGCTATTAAGCCCAAGAGTGTCTGTGCAGAGAAGA
AACTTTTGAAATGTAATGACTGTGAAAAAGTCTTCAGCCAGAGTTCATCCCTTACTCTTCATCAAAGAAT
TCATACTGGAGAGAAACCCTATAAATGTATAGAGTGTGGAAAAGCCTTCAGCCAGAGATCAAATCTTGTT
CAACATCAGAGGATTCATACTGGAGAAAAACCCTATGAATGTAAGGAATGTAGGAAAGCCTTCAGTCAGA
ATGCACACCTAGTTCAACATCTGCGAGTTCATACTGGAGAAAAACCTTACGAATGTAAGGTATGTCGAAA
AGCCTTCAGCCAGTTTGCCTACCTTGCTCAACATCAGAGAGTTCACACGGGAGAGAAACCCTATGAATGT
ATCGAATGTGGGAAAGCATTTAGCAACAGATCATCCATTGCTCAACACCAGAGAGTTCATACAGGAGAGA
AACCCTATGAATGTAATGTCTGTGGGAAAGCATTTAGCCTTCGTGCATACCTTACTGTACATCAGAGAAT
ACATACTGGAGAGAGACCCTATGAATGTAAGGAATGTGGGAAGGCCTTTAGCCAGAATTCACACCTTGCT
CAACATCAGAGAATTCATACTGGAGAAAAACCTTATAAGTGTCAGGAATGTAGGAAAGCATTCAGCCAGA
TTGCCTACCTTGCTCAGCATCAAAGAGTTCATACTGGAGAGAAACCCTATGAATGTATTGAATGTGGGAA
GGCTTTTAGCAATGACTCGTCCCTTACTCAACATCAGCGAGTTCATACTGGAGAGAAACCTTATGAATGT
ACTGTTTGTGGAAAGGCTTTTAGTTACTGTGGATCCCTTGCCCAACATCAGAGAATTCATACTGGAGAGA
GACCCTATGAATGTAAGGAATGCAAAAAAACCTTCAGGCAGCATGCACACCTTGCTCATCACCAGAGAAT
TCACATTGGGGAGTCACTGTCACCACCCAACCCAGTCAATCACCAAGTCCTATAGTAATGAACTAGTCCG
TAACTTGAAAGTATTTCGATTTCTTGGCTTTATATATCTTGTGGAAAGGACGAGTACTTCCCGGGCGTAA
ACCTGTCACGCGTTAAGTCGACAATCAACCTCTGGATTACAAAATTTGTGAAAGATTGACTGGTATTCTT
AACTATGTTGCTCCTTTTACGCTATGTGGATACGCTGCTTTAATGCCTTTGTATCATGCTATTGCTTCCC
GTATGGCTTTCATTTTCTCCTCCTTGTATAAATCCTGGTTGCTGTCTCTTTATGAGGAGTTGTGGCCCGT
TGTCAGGCAACGTGGCGTGGTGTGCACTGTGTTTGCTGACGCAACCCCCACTGGTTGGGGCATTGCCACC
ACCTGTCAGCTCCTTTCCGGGACTTTCGCTTTCCCCCTCCCTATTGCCACGGCGGAACTCATCGCCGCCT
GCCTTGCCCGCTGCTGGACAGGGGCTCGGCTGTTGGGCACTGACAATTCCGTGGTGTTGTCGGGGAAATC
ATCGTCCTTTCCTTGGCTGCTCGCCTGTGTTGCCACCTGGATTCTGCGCGGGACGTCCTTCTGCTACGTC
CCTTCGGCCCTCAATCCAGCGGACCTTCCTTCCCGCGGCCTGCTGCCGGCTCTGCGGCCTCTTCCGCGTC
TTCGCCTTCGCCCTCAGACGAGTCGGATCTCCCTTTGGGCCGCCTCCCCGCGTCGACTTTAAGACCAATG
ACTTACAAGGCAGCTGTAGATCTTAGCCACTTTTTAAAAGAAAAGGGGGGACTGGAAGGGCTAATTCACT
CCCAACGAAGACAAGATCTGCTTTTTGCTTGTACTGGGTCTCTCTGGTTAGACCAGATCTGAGCCTGGGA
GCTCTCTGGCTAACTAGGGAACCCACTGCTTAAGCCTCAATAAAGCTTGCCTTGAGTGCTTCAAGTAGTG
TGTGCCCGTCTGTTGTGTGACTCTGGTAACTAGAGATCCCTCAGACCCTTTTAGTCAGTGTGGAAAATCT
CTAGCAGTACGTATAGTAGTTCATGTCATCTTATTATTCAGTATTTATAACTTGCAAAGAAATGAATATC
AGAGAGTGAGAGGAACTTGTTTATTGCAGCTTATAATGGTTACAAATAAAGCAATAGCATCACAAATTTC
ACAAATAAAGCATTTTTTTCACTGCATTCTAGTTGTGGTTTGTCCAAACTCATCAATGTATCTTATCATG
TCTGGCTCTAGCTATCCCGCCCCTAACTCCGCCCATCCCGCCCCTAACTCCGCCCAGTTCCGCCCATTCT
CCGCCCCATGGCTGACTAATTTTTTTTATTTATGCAGAGGCCGAGGCCGCCTCGGCCTCTGAGCTATTCC
AGAAGTAGTGAGGAGGCTTTTTTGGAGGCCTAGGGACGTACCCAATTCGCCCTATAGTGAGTCGTATTAC
GCGCGCTCACTGGCCGTCGTTTTACAACGTCGTGACTGGGAAAACCCTGGCGTTACCCAACTTAATCGCC
TTGCAGCACATCCCCCTTTCGCCAGCTGGCGTAATAGCGAAGAGGCCCGCACCGATCGCCCTTCCCAACA
GTTGCGCAGCCTGAATGGCGAATGGG
[124 nt withheld, positions 7307-7430]
C
[91 nt withheld, positions 7432-7522]
A
[49 nt withheld, positions 7524-7572]
CCTTTGACGTTGGAGTCCACGTTCTTT
[37 nt withheld, positions 7600-7636]
ACCCTATCTCGGTCTATTCTTTTGATTTATAAGGGATTTTGCCGATTTCGGCCTATTGGTTAAAAAATGA
GCTGATTTAACAAAAATTTAACGCGAATTTTAACAAAATATTAACGCTTACAATTTAGGTGGCACTTTTC
GGGGAAATGTGCGCGGAACCCCTATTTGTTTATTTTTCTAAATACATTCAAATATGTATCCGCTCATGAG
ACAATAACCCTGATAAATGCTTCAATAATATTGAAAAAGGAAGAGTATGAGTATTCAACATTTCCGTGTC
GCCCTTATTCCCTTTTTTGCGGCATTTTGCCTTCCTGTTTTTGCTCACCCAGAAACGCTGGTGAAAGTAA
AAGATGCTGAAGATCAGTTGGGTGCACGAGTGGGTTACATCGAACTGGATCTCAACAGCGGTAAGATCCT
TGAGAGTTTTCGCCCCGAAGAACGTTTTCCAATGATGAGCACTTTTAAAGTTCTGCTATGTGGCGCGGTA
TTATCCCGTATTGACGCCGGGCAAGAGCAACTCGGTCGCCGCATACACTATTCTCAGAATGACTTGGTTG
AGTACTCACCAGTCACAGAAAAGCATCTTACGGATGGCATGACAGTAAGAGAATTATGCAGTGCTGCCAT
AACCATGAGTGATAACACTGCGGCCAACTTACTTCTGACAACGATCGGAGGACCGAAGGAGCTAACCGCT
TTTTTGCACAACATGGGGGATCATGTAACTCGCCTTGATCGTTGGGAACCGGAGCTGAATGAAGCCATAC
CAAACGACGAGCGTGACACCACGATGCCTGTAGCAATGGCAACAACGTTGCGCAAACTATTAACTGGCGA
ACTACTTACTCTAGCTTCCCGGCAACAATTAATAGACTGGATGGAGGCGGATAAAGTTGCAGGACCACTT
CTGCGCTCGGCCCTTCCGGCTGGCTGGTTTATTGCTGATAAATCTGGAGCCGGTGAGCGTGGGTCTCGCG
GTATCATTGCAGCACTGGGGCCAGATGGTAAGCCCTCCCGTATCGTAGTTATCTACACGACGGGGAGTCA
GGCAACTATGGATGAACGAAATAGACAGATCGCTGAGATAGGTGCCTCACTGATTAAGCATTGGTAACTG
TCAGACCAAGTTTACTCATATATACTTTAGATTGATTTAAAACTTCATTTTTAATTTAAAAGGATCTAGG
TGAAGATCCTTTTTGATAATCTCATGACCAAAATCCCTTAACGTGAGTTTTCGTTCCACTGAGCGTCAGA
CCCCGTAGAAAAGATCAAAGGATCTTCTTGAGATCCTTTTTTTCTGCGCGTAATCTGCTGCTTGCAAACA
AAAAAACCACCGCTACCAGCGGTGGTTTGTTTGCCGGATCAAGAGCTACCAACTCTTTTTCCGAAGGTAA
CTGGCTTCAGCAGAGCGCAGATACCAAATACTGTTCTTCTAGTGTAGCCGTAGTTAGGCCACCACTTCAA
GAACTCTGTAGCACCGCCTACATACCTCGCTCTGCTAATCCTGTTACCAGTGGCTGCTGCCAGTGGCGAT
AAGTCGTGTCTTACCGGGTTGGACTCAAGACGATAGTTACCGGATAAGGCGCAGCGGTCGGGCTGAACGG
GGGGTTCGTGCACACAGCCCAGCTTGGAGCGAACGACCTACACCGAACTGAGATACCTACAGCGTGAGCT
ATGAGAAAGCGCCACGCTTCCCGAAGGGAGAAAGGCGGACAGGTATCCGGTAAGCGGCAGGGTCGGAACA
GGAGAGCGCACGAGGGAGCTTCCAGGGGGAAACGCCTGGTATCTTTATAGTCCTGTCGGGTTTCGCCACC
TCTGACTTGAGCGTCGATTTTTGTGATGCTCGTCAGGGGGGCGGAGCCTATGGAAAAACGCCAGCAACGC
GGCCTTTTTACGGTTCCTGGCCTTTTGCTGGCCTTTTGCTCACATGTTCTTTCCTGCGTTATCCCCTGAT
TCTGTGGATAACCGTATTACCGCCTTTGAGTGAGCTGATACCGCTCGCCGCAGCCGAACGACCGAGCGCA
GCGAGTCAGTGAGCGAGGAAGCGGAAGAGCGCCCAATACGCAAACCGCCTCTCCCCGCGCGTTGGCCGAT
TCATTAATGCAGCTGGCACGACAGGTTTCCCGACTGGAAAGCGGGCAGTGAGCGCAACGCAATTAATGTG
AGTTAGCTCACTCATTAGGCACCCCAGGCTTTACACTTTATGCTTCCGGCTCGTATGTTGTGTGGAATTG
TGAGCGGATAACAATTTCACACAGGAAACAGCTATGACCATGATTACGCCAAGCGCGCAATTAACCCTCA
CTAAAGGGAACAAAAGCTGGAGCTGCAAGC
Features (pLannotate 1.2.2; 31 found; start..end, strand, type, name):
      5..231     +  promoter       RSV promoter: Rous sarcoma virus enhancer/promoter
    232..412     +  LTR            5' LTR (truncated): truncated 5' long terminal repeat (LTR) from HIV-1
    459..584     +  misc_feature   HIV-1 Ψ: packaging signal of human immunodeficiency virus type 1
    568..931     +  CDS            HIV-1 gag (fragment): gag protein from human immunodeficiency virus 1; gag
   1077..1310    +  misc_feature   RRE: The Rev response element (RRE) of HIV-1 allows for Rev-dependent mRNA export from the nucleus to the cytoplasm.
   1687..1713    +  CDS            Rev (fragment): human immunodeficiency virus 1 (HIV-1) Rev protein; rev; enhances nuclear export of unspliced and incompletely spliced viral mRNAs
   1720..1743    +  promoter       SV40 promoter (fragment): SV40 early promoter
   1744..1815    +  promoter       SV40 promoter (fragment): SV40 enhancer and early promoter
   1839..1974    +  rep_origin     SV40 ori: SV40 origin of replication
   2020..2616    +  CDS            PuroR (fragment): puromycin N-acetyltransferase; pac from Streptomyces; confers resistance to puromycin
   2665..2782    +  misc_feature   cPPT/CTS: central polypurine tract and central termination sequence of HIV-1
   2847..2913    +  CDS            small t antigen (fragment): SV40 (simian virus 40) small t antigen
   2920..4098    +  promoter       EF-1α promoter: strong constitutive promoter for human elongation factor EF-1α
   4115..4852    +  CDS            ZNF570 (fragment): ZN570_HUMAN - Experimental evidence at transcript level: Swiss-Prot protein existence level 2. May be involved in transcriptional regulation. From Homo sapiens (Human).
   5738..5791    +  promoter       U6 promoter (fragment): RNA polymerase III promoter for human U6 snRNA
   5833..6421    +  misc_feature   WPRE: woodchuck hepatitis virus posttranscriptional regulatory element
   6472..6491    +  misc_feature   cPPT/CTS (fragment): central polypurine tract and central termination sequence of HIV-1
   6493..6726    +  LTR            3' LTR (ΔU3): self-inactivating 3' long terminal repeat (LTR) from HIV-1
   6804..6925    +  polyA_signal   SV40 poly(A) signal: SV40 polyadenylation signal
   6965..7100    +  rep_origin     SV40 ori: SV40 origin of replication
   7121..7139    -  promoter       T7 promoter: promoter for bacteriophage T7 RNA polymerase
   7147..7302    +  CDS            lacZα (fragment): LacZα fragment of β-galactosidase; lacZ fragment
   7307..7735    +  rep_origin     f1 ori (sequence partly withheld): f1 bacteriophage origin of replication; arrow indicates direction of (+) strand synthesis
   7788..7892    +  promoter       AmpR promoter: bla
   7893..8753    +  CDS            AmpR: β-lactamase; bla; confers resistance to ampicillin, carbenicillin, and related antibiotics
   8924..9512    +  rep_origin     ori: high-copy-number ColE1/pMB1/pBR322/pUC origin of replication
   9695..9787    +  CDS            lacI (fragment): lac repressor; lacI; The lac repressor binds to the lac operator to inhibit transcription in E. coli. This inhibition can be relieved by adding lactose or isopropyl-β-D-thiogalactopyranoside (IPTG).
   9800..9821    +  protein_bind   CAP binding site: CAP binding activates transcription in the presence of cAMP. E. coli catabolite activator protein
   9836..9866    +  promoter       lac promoter: promoter for the E. coli lac operon
   9874..9890    +  protein_bind   lac operator: The lac repressor binds to the lac operator to inhibit transcription in E. coli. This inhibition can be relieved by adding lactose or isopropyl-β-D-thiogalactopyranoside (IPTG). lac repressor encoded by lacI
   9935..9953    +  promoter       T3 promoter: promoter for bacteriophage T3 RNA polymerase
