[The description below was written by a language model from this plasmid's Addgene catalogue record and pLannotate feature annotations shown in this document.]
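Description:
TFORF1188 is a lentiviral mammalian expression plasmid built on the pLX_TRC317 backbone and carrying the human zinc-finger gene ZNF570 as an overexpression open reading frame. It belongs to a barcoded transcription factor ORF collection in which each clone is tagged with a unique 24-bp barcode, so that individual factors can be identified by sequencing when the library is used in pooled screens, such as screens for factors that drive directed differentiation. In bacteria the plasmid is maintained through a high-copy ColE1/pUC-type origin and an ampicillin resistance gene, and an f1 origin is also present. The depositor notes that recombination can occur, as is common for plasmids containing LTR repeats.

The viral portion has a third-generation, self-inactivating layout. An RSV promoter drives a truncated HIV-1 5' LTR, followed by the Ψ packaging signal with a gag fragment, the Rev response element, a cPPT/CTS element, and a ΔU3 3' LTR with a downstream SV40 polyadenylation signal. Within the transferred region there are two expression units. An SV40 early promoter/origin segment sits upstream of the puromycin N-acetyltransferase gene for selection of transduced cells, and the EF-1α promoter drives the ZNF570 ORF. A WPRE downstream enhances transcript stability and expression. The automated annotation matches only the first part of the ORF to ZNF570, although the catalogued insert of about 1.7 kb fits the interval between the promoter and the WPRE. The barcode itself is not annotated, and its position is not stated in the record. A short U6 promoter fragment lies just upstream of the WPRE. Residual lac, T7 and T3 elements derive from the cloning backbone.
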