Addgene plasmid #144086: TFORF1188
Purpose: Lentiviral vector for overexpressing transcription factor ORFs with unique 24-bp barcodes. Barcodes facilitate identification of transcription factors in pooled screens.
Depositing lab: Feng Zhang. Depositing organization: Broad Institute. Publication: A transcription factor atlas of directed differentiation. Joung J, Ma S, Tay T, Geiger-Schuller KR, Kirchgatterer PC, Verdine VK, Guo B, Arias-Garcia MA, Allen WE, Singh A, Kuksenko O, Abudayyeh OO, Gootenberg JS, Fu Z, Macrae RK, Buenrostro JD, Regev A, Zhang F. Cell. 2023 Jan 5;186(1):209-229.e26. doi: 10.1016/j.cell.2022.11.026. PubMed 36608654.
Backbone
  Vector backbone: pLX_TRC317
  Backbone manufacturer: Broad Institute Genetic Perturbation Platform
  Backbone size w/o insert (bp): 8264
  Vector type: Mammalian Expression, Lentiviral
  Selectable markers: Puromycin
Growth in bacteria
  Bacterial resistance: Ampicillin, 100 μg/mL
  Growth temperature: 30°C
  Growth strain: NEB Stable
  Copy number: High Copy
Gene/Insert
  Gene/Insert name: ZNF570
  Species: H. sapiens (human)
  Insert size (bp): 1712
  Entrez Gene: ZNF570
  Promoter: EF1a
  Cloning method: Unknown
  Sequencing primers: 5′ GGGTGGAGACTGAAGTTAGGCCAG; 3′ CACATAGCGTAAAAGGAGCAACATAG
Terms and licenses: Academic/Nonprofit Terms; Industry Terms: Not Available to Industry
Depositor comments: NM_144694,NM_001321991,XM_011526544,ENST00000330173 . The transcription factor ORF portion of this plasmid was synthesized by Genewiz. Please test multiple small colonies in case of plasmid recombination. To make this collection available in a timely manner, a portion of this collection was not fully sequenced by Addgene. If an Addgene verified full plasmid sequence is not available, please contact us prior to placing an order to request the full sequence.
How to cite: TFORF1188 was a gift from Feng Zhang (Addgene plasmid # 144086 ; http://n2t.net/addgene:144086 ; RRID:Addgene_144086)
