>Addgene plasmid #144086 | TFORF1188 | depositor partial sequence | sequence record 284382 | Insert
ACCGCCACCATGGCTGTTGGGCTTCTTAAAGCCATGTACCAGGAGTTGGTGACCTTCAGAGATGTGGCTG
TAGACTTCTCCCAAGAGGAATGGGATTGTCTGGATTCTTCTCAAAGACATCTGTACAGTAATGTGATGCT
AGAGAACTACAGGATCTTGGTATCACTGGGACTTTGCTTTTCCAAACCAAGTGTGATATTATTGTTGGAA
CAAGGAAAAGCACCCTGGATGGTGAAGAGAGAGCTGACAAAAGGCTTGTGCTCAGGCTGGGAGCCTATAT
GTGAGACTGAAGAATTAACCCCAAAGCAGGATTTTTATGAAGAACATCAATCCCAGAAGATAATAGAAAC
ACTTACAAGCTATAACCTTGAATACTCCAGTTTGAGAGAAGAGTGGAAATGTGAGGGCTATTTTGAAAGG
CAACCAGGTAATCAGAAGGCGTGTTTCAAGGAAGAGATAATCACTCATGAAGAACCCCTTTTTGATGAGA
GAGAACAAGAATATAAATCTTGGGGAAGTTTTCATCAGAACCCACTGCTTTGTACACAAAAGATAATCCC
CAAAGAGGAGAAAGTACATAAACATGACACACAAAAGAGAAGCTTTAAAAAAAATTTAATGGCTATTAAG
CCCAAGAGTGTCTGTGCAGAGAAGAAACTTTTGAAATGTAATGACTGTGAAAAAGTCTTCAGCCAGAGTT
CATCCCTTACTCTTCATCAAAGAATTCATACTGGAGAGAAACCCTATAAATGTATAGAGTGTGGAAAAGC
CTTCAGCCAGAGATCAAATCTTGTTCAACATCAGAGGATTCATACTGGAGAAAAACCCTATGAATGTAAG
GAATGTAGGAAAGCCTTCAGTCAGAATGCACACCTAGTTCAACATCTGCGAGTTCATACTGGAGAAAAAC
CTTACGAATGTAAGGTATGTCGAAAAGCCTTCAGCCAGTTTGCCTACCTTGCTCAACATCAGAGAGTTCA
CACGGGAGAGAAACCCTATGAATGTATCGAATGTGGGAAAGCATTTAGCAACAGATCATCCATTGCTCAA
CACCAGAGAGTTCATACAGGAGAGAAACCCTATGAATGTAATGTCTGTGGGAAAGCATTTAGCCTTCGTG
CATACCTTACTGTACATCAGAGAATACATACTGGAGAGAGACCCTATGAATGTAAGGAATGTGGGAAGGC
CTTTAGCCAGAATTCACACCTTGCTCAACATCAGAGAATTCATACTGGAGAAAAACCTTATAAGTGTCAG
GAATGTAGGAAAGCATTCAGCCAGATTGCCTACCTTGCTCAGCATCAAAGAGTTCATACTGGAGAGAAAC
CCTATGAATGTATTGAATGTGGGAAGGCTTTTAGCAATGACTCGTCCCTTACTCAACATCAGCGAGTTCA
TACTGGAGAGAAACCTTATGAATGTACTGTTTGTGGAAAGGCTTTTAGTTACTGTGGATCCCTTGCCCAA
CATCAGAGAATTCATACTGGAGAGAGACCCTATGAATGTAAGGAATGCAAAAAAACCTTCAGGCAGCATG
CACACCTTGCTCATCACCAGAGAATTCACATTGGGGAGTCACTGTCACCACCCAACCCAGTCAATCACCA
AGTCCTATAGTAATGAACTAGTCCGTAACTTGAAAGTATTTCGATTTCTTGGCTTTATATATCTTGTGGA
AAGGACGAGTACTTCCCGGGCGTAAACCTGTC
