>Addgene plasmid #144086 | TFORF1188 | depositor partial sequence | sequence record 284383 | Barcode
GTACTTCCCGGGCGTAAACCTGTC
